>Addgene plasmid #13371 | pMXs-beta-catenin-S33Y | addgene full sequence | sequence record 168521 | Addgene NGS result
CATTAATGAATCGGCCAACGCGCGGGGAGAGGCGGTTTGCGTATTGGGCGCTCTTCCGCTTCCTCGCTCA
CTGACTCGCTGCGCTCGGTCGTTCGGCTGCGGCGAGCGGTATCAGCTCACTCAAAGGCGGTAATACGGTT
ATCCACAGAATCAGGGGATAACGCAGGAAAGAACATGTGAGCAAAAGGCCAGCAAAAGGCCAGGAACCGT
AAAAAGGCCGCGTTGCTGGCGTTTTTCCATAGGCTCCGCCCCCCTGACGAGCATCACAAAAATCGACGCT
CAAGTCAGAGGTGGCGAAACCCGACAGGACTATAAAGATACCAGGCGTTTCCCCCTGGAAGCTCCCTCGT
GCGCTCTCCTGTTCCGACCCTGCCGCTTACCGGATACCTGTCCGCCTTTCTCCCTTCGGGAAGCGTGGCG
CTTTCTCATAGCTCACGCTGTAGGTATCTCAGTTCGGTGTAGGTCGTTCGCTCCAAGCTGGGCTGTGTGC
ACGAACCCCCCGTTCAGCCCGACCGCTGCGCCTTATCCGGTAACTATCGTCTTGAGTCCAACCCGGTAAG
ACACGACTTATCGCCACTGGCAGCAGCCACTGGTAACAGGATTAGCAGAGCGAGGTATGTAGGCGGTGCT
ACAGAGTTCTTGAAGTGGTGGCCTAACTACGGCTACACTAGAAGAACAGTATTTGGTATCTGCGCTCTGC
TGAAGCCAGTTACCTTCGGAAAAAGAGTTGGTAGCTCTTGATCCGGCAAACAAACCACCGCTGGTAGCGG
TGGTTTTTTTGTTTGCAAGCAGCAGATTACGCGCAGAAAAAAAGGATCTCAAGAAGATCCTTTGATCTTT
TCTACGGGGTCTGACGCTCAGTGGAACGAAAACTCACGTTAAGGGATTTTGGTCATGAGATTATCAAAAA
GGATCTTCACCTAGATCCTTTTGCGGCCGGCCGCAAATCAATCTAAAGTATATATGAGTAAACTTGGTCT
GACAGTTACCAATGCTTAATCAGTGAGGCACCTATCTCAGCGATCTGTCTATTTCGTTCATCCATAGTTG
CCTGACTCCCCGTCGTGTAGATAACTACGATACGGGAGGGCTTACCATCTGGCCCCAGTGCTGCAATGAT
ACCGCGAGACCCACGCTCACCGGCTCCAGATTTATCAGCAATAAACCAGCCAGCCGGAAGGGCCGAGCGC
AGAAGTGGTCCTGCAACTTTATCCGCCTCCATCCAGTCTATTAATTGTTGCCGGGAAGCTAGAGTAAGTA
GTTCGCCAGTTAATAGTTTGCGCAACGTTGTTGCCATTGCTACAGGCATCGTGGTGTCACGCTCGTCGTT
TGGTATGGCTTCATTCAGCTCCGGTTCCCAACGATCAAGGCGAGTTACATGATCCCCCATGTTGTGCAAA
AAAGCGGTTAGCTCCTTCGGTCCTCCGATCGTTGTCAGAAGTAAGTTGGCCGCAGTGTTATCACTCATGG
TTATGGCAGCACTGCATAATTCTCTTACTGTCATGCCATCCGTAAGATGCTTTTCTGTGACTGGTGAGTA
CTCAACCAAGTCATTCTGAGAATAGTGTATGCGGCGACCGAGTTGCTCTTGCCCGGCGTCAATACGGGAT
AATACCGCGCCACATAGCAGAACTTTAAAAGTGCTCATCATTGGAAAACGTTCTTCGGGGCGAAAACTCT
CAAGGATCTTACCGCTGTTGAGATCCAGTTCGATGTAACCCACTCGTGCACCCAACTGATCTTCAGCATC
TTTTACTTTCACCAGCGTTTCTGGGTGAGCAAAAACAGGAAGGCAAAATGCCGCAAAAAAGGGAATAAGG
GCGACACGGAAATGTTGAATACTCATACTCTTCCTTTTTCAATATTATTGAAGCATTTATCAGGGTTATT
GTCTCATGAGCGGATACATATTTGAATGTATTTAGAAAAATAAACAAATAGGGGTTCCGCGCACATTTCC
CCGAAAAGTGCCACCTGCATAATGAAAGACCCCACCTGTAGGTTTGGCAAGCTAGCTTAAGTAACGCCAT
TTTGCAAGGCATGGAAAAATACATAACTGAGAATAGAAAAGTTCAGATCAAGGTCAGGAACAGATGGAAC
AGCTGAATATGGGCCAAACAGGATATCTGTGGTAAGCAGTTCCTGCCCCGGCTCAGGGCCAAGAACAGAT
GGAACAGCTGAATATGGGCCAAACAGGATATCTGTGGTAAGCAGTTCCTGCCCCGGCTCAGGGCCAAGAA
CAGATGGTCCCCAGATGCGGTCCAGCCCTCAGCAGTTTCTAGAGAACCATCAGATGTTTCCAGGGTGCCC
CAAGGACCTGAAATGACCCTGTGCCTTATTTGAACTAACCAATCAGTTCGCTTCTCGCTTCTGTTCGCGC
GCTTCTGCTCCCCGAGCTCAATAAAAGAGCCCACAACCCCTCACTCGGCGCGCCAGTCCTCCGATTGACT
GAGTCGCCCGGGTACCCGTGTATCCAATAAACCCTCTTGCAGTTGCATCCGACTTGTGGTCTCGCTGTTC
CTTGGGAGGGTCTCCTCTGAGTGATTGACTACCCGTCAGCGGGGGTCTTTCATTTGGGGGCTCGTCCGGG
ATCGGGAGACCCCTGCCCAGGGACCACCGACCCACCACCGGGAGGTAAGCTGGCCAGCAACTTATCTGTG
TCTGTCCGATTGTCTAGTGTCTATGACTGATTTTATGCGCCTGCGTCGGTACTAGTTAGCTAACTAGCTC
TGTATCTGGCGGACCCGTGGTGGAACTGACGAGTTCGGAACACCCGGCCGCAACCCTGGGAGACGTCCCA
GGGACTTCGGGGGCCGTTTTTGTGGCCCGACCTGAGTCCAAAAATCCCGATCGTTTTGGACTCTTTGGTG
CACCCCCCTAATAGGAGGGATATGTGGTTCTGGTAGGAGACGAGAACCTAAAACAGTTCCCGCCTCCGTC
TGAATTTTTGCTTTCGGTTTGGGACCGAAGCCGCGCCGCGCGTCTTGTCTGCTGCAGCATCGTTCTGTGT
TGTCTCTGTCTGACTGTGTTTCTGTATTTGTCTGAAAATTAGGGCCAGACTGTTACCACTCCCTTAAGTT
TGACCTTAGGTCACTGGAAAGATGTCGAGCGGATCGCTCACAACCAGTCGGTAGATGTCAAGAAGAGACG
TTGGGTTACCTTCTGCTCTGCAGAATGGCCAACCTTTAACGTCGGATGGCCGCGAGACGGCACCTTTAAC
CGAGACCTCATCACCCAGGTTAAGATCAAGGTCTTTTCACCTGGCCCGCATGGACACCCAGACCAGGTCC
CCTACATCGTGACCTGGGAAGCCTTGGCTTTTGACCCCCCTCCCTGGGTCAAGCCCTTTGTACACCCTAA
GCCTCCGCCTCCTCTTCCTCCATCCGCCCCGTCTCTCCCCCTTGAACCTCCTCGTTCGACCCCGCCTCGA
TCCTCCCTTTATCCAGCCCTCACTCCTTCTCTAGGCGCCCCCATATGGCCATATGAGATCTTATATGGGG
CACCCCCGCCCCTTGTAAACTTCCCTGACCCTGACATGACAAGAGTTACTAACAGCCCCTCTCTCCAAGC
TCACTTACAGGCTCTCTACTTAGTCCAGCACGAAGTCTGGAGACCTCTGGCGGCAGCCTACCAAGAACAA
CTGGACCGACCGGTGGTACCTCACCCTTACCGAGTCGGCGACACAGTGTGGGTCCGCCGACACCAGACTA
AGAACCTAGAACCTCGCTGGAAAGGACCTTACACAGTCCTGCTGACCACCCCCACCGCCCTCAAAGTAGA
CGGCATCGCAGCTTGGATACACGCCGCCCACGTGAAGGCTGCCGACCCCGGGGGTGGACCATCCTCTAGA
CTGCCGGATCTAGCTAGTTAATTAAGGATCCCAGTGTGGTGGTACGGGAAATCACAAGTTTGTACAAAAA
AGCAGGCTCCGCGGCCGCCCCCTTCACCATGGCTACTCAAGCTGACCTGATGGAGTTGGACATGGCCATG
GAGCCGGACAGAAAAGCTGCTGTCAGCCACTGGCAGCAGCAGTCTTACTTAGATTATGGAATCCATTCTG
GTGCCACCACCACAGCTCCTTCCCTGAGTGGCAAGGGCAACCCTGAGGAAGAAGATGTTGACACCTCCCA
AGTCCTTTATGAATGGGAGCAAGGCTTTTCCCAGTCCTTCACGCAAGAGCAAGTAGCTGATATTGACGGG
CAGTATGCAATGACTAGGGCTCAGAGGGTCCGAGCTGCCATGTTCCCTGAGACGCTAGATGAGGGCATGC
AGATCCCATCCACGCAGTTTGACGCTGCTCATCCCACTAATGTCCAGCGCTTGGCTGAACCATCACAGAT
GTTGAAACATGCAGTTGTCAATTTGATTAACTATCAGGATGACGCGGAACTTGCCACACGTGCAATTCCT
GAGCTGACAAAACTGCTAAACGATGAGGACCAGGTGGTAGTTAATAAAGCTGCTGTTATGGTCCATCAGC
TTTCCAAAAAGGAAGCTTCCAGACATGCCATCATGCGCTCCCCTCAGATGGTGTCTGCCATTGTACGCAC
CATGCAGAATACAAATGATGTAGAGACAGCTCGTTGTACTGCTGGGACTCTGCACAACCTTTCTCACCAC
CGCGAGGGCTTGCTGGCCATCTTTAAGTCTGGTGGCATCCCAGCGCTGGTGAAAATGCTTGGGTCACCAG
TGGATTCTGTACTGTTCTACGCCATCACGACACTGCATAATCTCCTGCTCCATCAGGAAGGAGCTAAAAT
GGCAGTGCGCCTAGCTGGTGGACTGCAGAAAATGGTTGCTTTGCTCAACAAAACAAACGTGAAATTCTTG
GCTATTACAACAGACTGCCTTCAGATCTTAGCTTATGGCAATCAAGAGAGCAAGCTCATCATTCTGGCCA
GTGGTGGACCCCAAGCCTTAGTAAACATAATGAGGACCTACACTTATGAGAAGCTTCTGTGGACCACAAG
CAGAGTGCTGAAGGTGCTGTCTGTCTGCTCTAGCAACAAGCCGGCCATTGTAGAAGCTGGTGGGATGCAG
GCACTGGGGCTTCATCTGACAGACCCAAGTCAGCGACTTGTTCAAAACTGTCTTTGGACTCTCAGAAACC
CTTCAGATGCAGCGACTAAGCAGGAAGGGATGGAAGGCCTCCTTGGGACTCTAGTGCAGCTTCTGGGTTC
CGATGATATAAATGTGGTCACCTGTGCAGCTGGAATTCTCTCTAACCTCACTTGCAATAATTACAAAAAC
AAGATGATGGTGTGCCAAGTGGGTGGCATAGAGGCTCTTGTACGCACCGTCCTTCGTGCTGGTGACAGGG
AAGACATCACTGAGCCTGCCATCTGTGCTCTTCGTCATCTGACCAGCCGGCATCAGGAAGCCGAGATGGC
CCAGAATGCCGTTCGCCTTCATTATGGACTGCCTGTTGTGGTTAAACTCCTGCACCCACCATCCCACTGG
CCTCTGATAAAGGCAACTGTTGGATTGATTCGAAACCTTGCCCTTTGCCCAGCAAATCATGCGCCTTTGC
GGGAACAGGGTGCTATTCCACGACTAGTTCAGCTGCTTGTACGAGCACATCAGGACACCCAACGGCGCAC
CTCCATGGGTGGAACGCAGCAGCAGTTTGTGGAGGGCGTGCGCATGGAGGAGATAGTAGAAGGGTGTACT
GGAGCTCTCCACATCCTTGCTCGGGACGTTCACAACCGGATTGTAATCCGAGGACTCAATACCATTCCAT
TGTTTGTGCAGTTGCTTTATTCTCCCATTGAAAATATCCAAAGAGTAGCTGCAGGGGTCCTCTGTGAACT
TGCTCAGGACAAGGAGGCTGCAGAGGCCATTGAAGCTGAGGGAGCCACAGCTCCCCTGACAGAGTTACTC
CACTCCAGGAATGAAGGCGTGGCAACATACGCAGCTGCTGTCCTATTCCGAATGTCTGAGGACAAGCCAC
AGGATTACAAGAAGCGGCTTTCAGTCGAGCTGACCAGTTCCCTCTTCAGGACAGAGCCAATGGCTTGGAA
TGAGACTGCAGATCTTGGACTGGACATTGGTGCCCAGGGAGAAGCCCTTGGATATCGCCAGGATGATCCC
AGCTACCGTTCTTTTCACTCTGGTGGATACGGCCAGGATGCCTTGGGGATGGACCCTATGATGGAGCATG
AGATGGGTGGCCACCACCCTGGTGCTGACTATCCAGTTGATGGGCTGCCTGATCTGGGACACGCCCAGGA
CCTCATGGATGGGCTGCCCCCAGGTGATAGCAATCAGCTGGCCTGGTTTGATACTGACCTGTAAATCGTC
CTTTAGGTAAGAAAGCAAGGGTGGGCGCGCCGACCCAGCTTTCTTGTACAAAGTGGTGATATTCCAGCTG
AGCGCCGGTCGCTACCATTACCAGTTGGTCTGGTGTCAAAAATAATAATAACCGGGCAGGCCATGTCTGC
CCGTATTTCGCGTAAGGAAATCCATTATGTACTATTTAAACTCGAGCGGCCGCCAGCACAGTGGTCGACG
ATAAAATAAAAGATTTTATTTAGTCTCCAGAAAAAGGGGGGAATGAAAGACCCCACCTGTAGGTTTGGCA
AGCTAGCTTAAGTAACGCCATTTTGCAAGGCATGGAAAAATACATAACTGAGAATAGAGAAGTTCAGATC
AAGGTCAGGAACAGATGGAACAGCTGAATATGGGCCAAACAGGATATCTGTGGTAAGCAGTTCCTGCCCC
GGCTCAGGGCCAAGAACAGATGGAACAGCTGAATATGGGCCAAACAGGATATCTGTGGTAAGCAGTTCCT
GCCCCGGCTCAGGGCCAAGAACAGATGGTCCCCAGATGCGGTCCAGCCCTCAGCAGTTTCTAGAGAACCA
TCAGATGTTTCCAGGGTGCCCCAAGGACCTGAAATGACCCTGTGCCTTATTTGAACTAACCAATCAGTTC
GCTTCTCGCTTCTGTTCGCGCGCTTCTGCTCCCCGAGCTCAATAAAAGAGCCCACAACCCCTCACTCGGG
GCGCCAGTCCTCCGATTGACTGAGTCGCCCGGGTACCCGTGTATCCAATAAACCCTCTTGCAGTTGCATC
CGACTTGTGGTCTCGCTGTTCCTTGGGAGGGTCTCCTCTGAGTGATTGACTACCCGTCAGCGGGGGTCTT
TCACATGCAGCATGTATCAAAATTAATTTGGTTTTTTTTCTTAAGTATTTACATTAAATGGCCATAGTTG
Features (pLannotate 1.2.2; 14 found; start..end, strand, type, name):
    234..822     -  rep_origin     ori: high-copy-number ColE1/pMB1/pBR322/pUC origin of replication
    986..1846    -  CDS            AmpR: β-lactamase; bla; confers resistance to ampicillin, carbenicillin, and related antibiotics
   1847..1951    -  promoter       AmpR promoter: bla
   1981..2574    +  LTR            LTR: long terminal repeat from Moloney murine leukemia virus
   2637..2836    +  misc_feature   MMLV Ψ: packaging signal of Moloney murine leukemia virus (MMLV)
   2888..2976    +  misc_feature   MESV Ψ (fragment): packaging signal of murine embryonic stem cell virus
   3053..3469    +  CDS            gag (truncated): truncated Moloney murine leukemia virus (MMLV) gag gene lacking the start codon
   3479..3853    +  misc_feature   pol region: Moloney murine leukemia virus (MMLV) pol region containing the splice acceptor site
   3904..3928    +  protein_bind   attB1: mutant version of attB; recombination site for the Gateway® BP reaction BP Clonase™
   3949..6291    +  CDS            Ctnnb1: CTNB1_MOUSE - Also known as Catnb. Experimental evidence at protein level: Swiss-Prot protein existence level 1. Key downstream component of the canonical Wnt signaling pathway (PubMed:15132997). In the absence of Wnt, forms a complex with AXIN1, AXIN2, APC, CSNK1A1 and GSK3B that promotes phosphorylation on N-terminal Ser and Thr residues and ubiquitination of CTNNB1 via BTRC and its subsequent degradation by the proteasome. In the presence of Wnt ligand, CTNNB1 is not ubiquitinated and accumulates in the nucleus, where it acts as a coactivator for transcription factors of the TCF/LEF family,
   6333..6357    -  protein_bind   attB2: mutant version of attB; recombination site for the Gateway® BP reaction BP Clonase™
   6552..6673    +  LTR            3' LTR (ΔU3) (fragment): self-inactivating 3' long terminal repeat (LTR) from Moloney murine leukemia virus
   6674..7143    +  LTR            LTR: long terminal repeat from Moloney murine leukemia virus
   7209..51      -  CDS            lacI (fragment) (across the origin): lac repressor; lacI; The lac repressor binds to the lac operator to inhibit transcription in E. coli. This inhibition can be relieved by adding lactose or isopropyl-β-D-thiogalactopyranoside (IPTG).
