[The description below was written by a language model from this plasmid's Addgene catalogue record and pLannotate feature annotations shown in this document.]
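Description:
pMXs-beta-catenin-S33Y is a Moloney murine leukemia virus (MMLV)-based retroviral expression plasmid built on the pMXs backbone, designed to deliver a mutant mouse beta-catenin (Ctnnb1) into mammalian cells. In bacteria it is maintained as a high-copy plasmid through a ColE1/pUC-type origin and selected with ampicillin via the β-lactamase gene and its native promoter. The feature table lists no mammalian selection marker or reporter. A short lacI fragment spanning the sequence origin appears to be a backbone remnant.

The retroviral cassette consists of a 5′ MMLV LTR, the packaging signal (Ψ) extended by a truncated gag lacking its start codon, a pol region that supplies the splice acceptor, the insert, and a 3′ LTR. No internal promoter is annotated, so expression of the insert is presumably driven by the 5′ LTR. The annotation tool labels a short fragment adjacent to the 3′ LTR as a self-inactivating ΔU3 element, but it abuts a larger standard LTR annotation, so this probably reflects how the match was split rather than a true self-inactivating design. The roughly 2.3 kb Ctnnb1 coding sequence is flanked by attB1 and attB2 sites, which suggests Gateway recombination at some stage, although the catalogue entry records restriction enzyme cloning. The protein carries Ser33 to Tyr, which alters one of the N-terminal residues whose phosphorylation targets beta-catenin for ubiquitination and proteasomal degradation. This change is expected to stabilise the protein and activate TCF/LEF-dependent Wnt signalling. A second substitution, Leu388 to Pro, is also recorded.

Because the plasmid lacks functional gag, pol and env genes, virus must be produced in packaging cells that supply them in trans. The construct was deposited with the study that first induced pluripotent stem cells from mouse fibroblasts using defined factors.
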