Addgene plasmid #13371: pMXs-beta-catenin-S33Y
Purpose: Retroviral expression of mouse beta-catenin S33Y mutant
Depositing lab: Shinya Yamanaka. Depositing organization: Kyoto University, Center for iPS Cell Research and Application. Publication: Induction of pluripotent stem cells from mouse embryonic and adult fibroblast cultures by defined factors. Takahashi K, Yamanaka S. Cell. 2006 Aug 25. 126(4):663-76. 10.1016/j.cell.2006.07.024 PubMed 16904174.
Backbone
  Vector backbone: pMXs
  Backbone size w/o insert (bp): 4600
  Vector type: Mammalian Expression, Retroviral
Growth in bacteria
  Bacterial resistance: Ampicillin, 100 μg/mL
  Growth temperature: 37°C
  Growth strain: DH5alpha
  Copy number: High Copy
Gene/Insert
  Gene/Insert name: catenin (cadherin associated protein), beta 1 (S33Y mutant) (alt name: beta-catenin S33Y, L388P)
  Species: M. musculus (mouse)
  Insert size (bp): 2346
  Mutation: Serine 33 to Tyrosine and Leucine 388 to Proline
  Entrez Gene: Ctnnb1 (a.k.a. Bfc, Catnb, Mesc)
  Cloning method: Restriction Enzyme
  Sequencing primers: 5′ pMX-S1811
Resource information
  A portion of this plasmid was derived from a plasmid made by: pMXs is from Dr. Toshio Kitamura of the University of Tokyo, the Institute of Medical Science. If you use this plasmid in a paper, please cite: Retrovirus-mediated gene transfer and expression cloning: powerful tools in functional genomics. Exp Hematol. 2003 Nov;31(11):1007-14. Kitamura T, Koshino Y, Shibata F, Oki T, Nakajima H, Nosaka T, Kumagai H.
Terms and licenses: Academic/Nonprofit Terms; Industry Terms: Not Available to Industry
Depositor comments: The sequence of primer pMX-S1811 is GAC GGC ATC GCA GCT TGG ATA CAC.
How to cite: pMXs-beta-catenin-S33Y was a gift from Shinya Yamanaka (Addgene plasmid # 13371 ; http://n2t.net/addgene:13371 ; RRID:Addgene_13371)
