>Addgene plasmid #13371 | pMXs-beta-catenin-S33Y | addgene partial sequence | sequence record 38205 | pBMN-5
TCCTCTAGACTGCCGGATCTAGCTAGTTAATTAAGGATCCCAGTGTGGTGGTACGGGAAATCACAAGTTT
GTACAAAAAAGCAGGCTCCGCGGCCGCCCCCTTCACCATGGCTACTCAAGCTGACCTGATGGAGTTGGAC
ATGGCCATGGAGCCGGACAGAAAAGCTGCTGTCAGCCACTGGCAGCAGCAGTCTTACTTAGATTATGGAA
TCCATTCTGGTGCCACCACCACAGCTCCTTCCCTGAGTGGCAAGGGCAACCCTGAGGAAGAAGATGTTGA
CACCTCCCAAGTCCTTTATGAATGGGAGCAAGGCTTTTCCCAGTCCTTCACGCAAGAGCAAGTAGCTGAT
ATTGACGGGCAGTATGCAATGACTAGGGCTCAGAGGGTCCGAGCTGCCATGTTCCCTGAGACGCTAGATG
AGGGCATGCAGATCCCATCCACGCAGTTTGACGCTGCTCATCCCACTAATGTCCAGCGCTTGGCTGAACC
ATCACAGATGTTGAAACATGCAGTTGTCAATTTGATTAACTATCAGGATGACGCGGAACTTGCCACACGT
GCAATTCCTGAGCTGACAAAACTGCTAAACGATGAGGACCAGGTGGTAGTTAATAAAGCTGCTGTTATGG
TCCATCAGCTTTCCAAAAAGGAAGCTTCCAGACATGCCATCATGCGCTCCCCTCAGATGGTGTCTGCCAT
TGTACGCACCATGCAGAATACAAATGATGTAGAGACAGCTCGTTGTACTGCTGGGACTCTGCACAACCTT
TCTCACCACCGCGAGGGCTTGCTGGCCATCTTTAAGTCTGGTGGCATCCCAGCGCTGGTGAAAATGCTTG
GGTCACCAGTGGATTCTGTACTGTTCTACGCC
